>Addgene plasmid #225963 | pCF160_VSV-G | addgene full sequence | sequence record 450766 | Addgene NGS Result
GCGGCCGCTCTAGAGAGCTTGGCCCATTGCATACGTTGTATCCATATCATAATATGTACATTTATATTGG
CTCATGTCCAACATTACCGCCATGTTGACATTGATTATTGACTAGTTATTAATAGTAATCAATTACGGGG
TCATTAGTTCATAGCCCATATATGGAGTTCCGCGTTACATAACTTACGGTAAATGGCCCGCCTGGCTGAC
CGCCCAACGACCCCCGCCCATTGACGTCAATAATGACGTATGTTCCCATAGTAACGCCAATAGGGACTTT
CCATTGACGTCAATGGGTGGAGTATTTACGGTAAACTGCCCACTTGGCAGTACATCAAGTGTATCATATG
CCAAGTACGCCCCCTATTGACGTCAATGACGGTAAATGGCCCGCCTGGCATTATGCCCAGTACATGACCT
TATGGGACTTTCCTACTTGGCAGTACATCTACGTATTAGTCATCGCTATTACCATGGTGATGCGGTTTTG
GCAGTACATCAATGGGCGTGGATAGCGGTTTGACTCACGGGGATTTCCAAGTCTCCACCCCATTGACGTC
AATGGGAGTTTGTTTTGGCACCAAAATCAACGGGACTTTCCAAAATGTCGTAACAACTCCGCCCCATTGA
CGCAAATGGGCGGTAGGCGTGTACGGTGGGAGGTCTATATAAGCAGAGCTCGTTTAGTGAACCGTCAGAT
CGCCTGGAGACGCCATCCACGCTGTTTTGACCTCCATAGAAGACACCGGGACCGATCCAGCCTCCGGTCG
ACCGATCCTGAGAACTTCAGGGTGAGTTTGGGGACCCTTGATTGTTCTTTCTTTTTCGCTATTGTAAAAT
TCATGTTATATGGAGGGGGCAAAGTTTTCAGGGTGTTGTTTAGAATGGGAAGATGTCCCTTGTATCACCA
TGGACCCTCATGATAATTTTGTTTCTTTCACTTTCTACTCTGTTGACAACCATTGTCTCCTCTTATTTTC
TTTTCATTTTCTGTAACTTTTTCGTTAAACTTTAGCTTGCATTTGTAACGAATTTTTAAATTCACTTTTG
TTTATTTGTCAGATTGTAAGTACTTTCTCTAATCACTTTTTTTTCAAGGCAATCAGGGTATATTATATTG
TACTTCAGCACAGTTTTAGAGAACAATTGTTATAATTAAATGATAAGGTAGAATATTTCTGCATATAAAT
TCTGGCTGGCGTGGAAATATTCTTATTGGTAGAAACAACTACACCCTGGTCATCATCCTGCCTTTCTCTT
TATGGTTACAATGATATACACTGTTTGAGATGAGGATAAAATACTCTGAGTCCAAACCGGGCCCCTCTGC
TAACCATGTTCATGCCTTCTTCTCTTTCCTACAGCTCCTGGGCAACGTGCTGGTTGTTGTGCTGTCTCAT
CATTTTGGCAAAGCTCGAGCTGTATTTGTCTGACACCATGAAGTGCCTTTTGTACTTAGCCTTTTTATTC
ATTGGGGTGAATTGC
[1296 nt withheld, positions 1486-2781]
AATCCAATCGAGCTTGTAGAAGGTTGGTTCAGTAGTTGGAAAAGCTCTATTGCCTCTTTTTTCTTTATCA
TAGGGTTAATCATTGGACTATTCTTGGTTCTCCGAGTTGGTATCCATCTTTGCATTAAATTAAAGCACAC
CAAGAAAAGACAGATTTATACAGACATAGAGATGAACCGACTTGGAAAGTAACTCAAATCCTGCACAACA
GATTCTTCATGTTTGGACCAAATCAACTTGTGATACCATGCTCAAAGAGGAATTCACTCCTCAGGTGCAG
GCTGCCTATCAGAAGGTGGTGGCTGGTGTGGCCAATGCCCTGGCTCACAAATACCACTGAGATCTTTTTC
CCTCTGCCAAAAATTATGGGGACATCATGAAGCCCCTTGAGCATCTGACTTCTGGCTAATAAAGGAAATT
TATTTTCATTGCAATAGTGTGTTGGAATTTTTTGTGTCTCTCACTCGGAAGGACATATGGGAGGGCAAAT
CATTTAAAACATCAGAATGAGTATTTGGTTTAGAGTTTGGCAACATATGCCCATATGCTGGCTGCCATGA
ACAAAGGTTGGCTATAAAGAGGTCATCAGTATATGAAACAGCCCCCTGCTGTCCATTCCTTATTCCATAG
AAAAGCCTTGACTTGAGGTTAGATTTTTTTTATATTTTGTTTTGTGTTATTTTTTTCTTTAACATCCCTA
AAATTTTCCTTACATGTTTTACTAGCCAGATTTTTCCTCCTCTCCTGACTACTCCCAGTCATAGCTGTCC
CTCTTCTCTTATGGAGATCCCTCGACGGATCGGCCGCAATTCGTAATCATGTCATAGCTGTTTCCTGTGT
GAAATTGTTATCCGCTCACAATTCCACACAACATACGAGCCGGAAGCATAAAGTGTAAAGCCTGGGGTGC
CTAATGAGTGAGCTAACTCACATTAATTGCGTTGCGCTCACTGCCCGCTTTCCAGTCGGGAAACCTGTCG
TGCCAGCTGCATTAATGAATCGGCCAACGCGCGGGGAGAGGCGGTTTGCGTATTGGGCGCTCTTCCGCTT
CCTCGCTCACTGACTCGCTGCGCTCGGTCGTTCGGCTGCGGCGAGCGGTATCAGCTCACTCAAAGGCGGT
AATACGGTTATCCACAGAATCAGGGGATAACGCAGGAAAGAACATGTGAGCAAAAGGCCAGCAAAAGGCC
AGGAACCGTAAAAAGGCCGCGTTGCTGGCGTTTTTCCATAGGCTCCGCCCCCCTGACGAGCATCACAAAA
ATCGACGCTCAAGTCAGAGGTGGCGAAACCCGACAGGACTATAAAGATACCAGGCGTTTCCCCCTGGAAG
CTCCCTCGTGCGCTCTCCTGTTCCGACCCTGCCGCTTACCGGATACCTGTCCGCCTTTCTCCCTTCGGGA
AGCGTGGCGCTTTCTCATAGCTCACGCTGTAGGTATCTCAGTTCGGTGTAGGTCGTTCGCTCCAAGCTGG
GCTGTGTGCACGAACCCCCCGTTCAGCCCGACCGCTGCGCCTTATCCGGTAACTATCGTCTTGAGTCCAA
CCCGGTAAGACACGACTTATCGCCACTGGCAGCAGCCACTGGTAACAGGATTAGCAGAGCGAGGTATGTA
GGCGGTGCTACAGAGTTCTTGAAGTGGTGGCCTAACTACGGCTACACTAGAAGAACAGTATTTGGTATCT
GCGCTCTGCTGAAGCCAGTTACCTTCGGAAAAAGAGTTGGTAGCTCTTGATCCGGCAAACAAACCACCGC
TGGTAGCGGTGGTTTTTTTGTTTGCAAGCAGCAGATTACGCGCAGAAAAAAAGGATCTCAAGAAGATCCT
TTGATCTTTTCTACGGGGTCTGACGCTCAGTGGAACGAAAACTCACGTTAAGGGATTTTGGTCATGAGAT
TATCAAAAAGGATCTTCACCTAGATCCTTTTAAATTAAAAATGAAGTTTTAAATCAATCTAAAGTATATA
TGAGTAAACTTGGTCTGACAGTTACCAATGCTTAATCAGTGAGGCACCTATCTCAGCGATCTGTCTATTT
CGTTCATCCATAGTTGCCTGACTCCCCGTCGTGTAGATAACTACGATACGGGAGGGCTTACCATCTGGCC
CCAGTGCTGCAATGATACCGCGAGACCCACGCTCACCGGCTCCAGATTTATCAGCAATAAACCAGCCAGC
CGGAAGGGCCGAGCGCAGAAGTGGTCCTGCAACTTTATCCGCCTCCATCCAGTCTATTAATTGTTGCCGG
GAAGCTAGAGTAAGTAGTTCGCCAGTTAATAGTTTGCGCAACGTTGTTGCCATTGCTACAGGCATCGTGG
TGTCACGCTCGTCGTTTGGTATGGCTTCATTCAGCTCCGGTTCCCAACGATCAAGGCGAGTTACATGATC
CCCCATGTTGTGCAAAAAAGCGGTTAGCTCCTTCGGTCCTCCGATCGTTGTCAGAAGTAAGTTGGCCGCA
GTGTTATCACTCATGGTTATGGCAGCACTGCATAATTCTCTTACTGTCATGCCATCCGTAAGATGCTTTT
CTGTGACTGGTGAGTACTCAACCAAGTCATTCTGAGAATAGTGTATGCGGCGACCGAGTTGCTCTTGCCC
GGCGTCAATACGGGATAATACCGCGCCACATAGCAGAACTTTAAAAGTGCTCATCATTGGAAAACGTTCT
TCGGGGCGAAAACTCTCAAGGATCTTACCGCTGTTGAGATCCAGTTCGATGTAACCCACTCGTGCACCCA
ACTGATCTTCAGCATCTTTTACTTTCACCAGCGTTTCTGGGTGAGCAAAAACAGGAAGGCAAAATGCCGC
AAAAAAGGGAATAAGGGCGACACGGAAATGTTGAATACTCATACTCTTCCTTTTTCAATATTATTGAAGC
ATTTATCAGGGTTATTGTCTCATGAGCGGATACATATTTGAATGTATTTAGAAAAATAAACAAATAGGGG
TTCCGCGCACATTTCCCCGAAAAGTGCCACCTAAATTGTAAGCGTTAATATTTTGTTAAAATTCGCGTTA
AATTTTTGTTAAATCAGCTCATTTTTTAACCAATAGGCCGAAATCGGCAAAATCCCTTATAAATCAAAAG
AATAGACCGAGATAGGGT
[37 nt withheld, positions 5880-5916]
AAAGAACGTGGACTCCAACGTCAAAGG
[49 nt withheld, positions 5944-5992]
T
[91 nt withheld, positions 5994-6084]
G
[124 nt withheld, positions 6086-6209]
CCCATTCGCCATTCAGGCTGCGCAACTGTTGGGAAGGGCGATCGGTGCGGGCCTCTTCGCTATTACGCCA
GCTGGCGAAAGGGGGATGTGCTGCAAGGCGATTAAGTTGGGTAACGCCAGGGTTTTCCCAGTCACGACGT
TGTAAAACGACGGCCAGTGAGCGCGCGTAATACGACTCACTATAGGGCGAATTGGAGCTCCACCGCGGTG
Features (pLannotate 1.2.2; 17 found; start..end, strand, type, name):
     97..476     +  enhancer       CMV enhancer: human cytomegalovirus immediate early enhancer
    477..680     +  promoter       CMV promoter: human cytomegalovirus (CMV) immediate early promoter
    792..1364    +  intron         β-globin intron: intron from rabbit β-globin gene
   1438..2973    +  CDS            VSV-G (sequence partly withheld): vesicular stomatitis virus G glycoprotein Indiana strain
   3041..3118    +  CDS            HBB (fragment): HBB_PONPY - Experimental evidence at transcript level: Swiss-Prot protein existence level 2. Involved in oxygen transport from the lung to the various peripheral tissues. From Pongo pygmaeus (Bornean orangutan).
   3189..3244    +  polyA_signal   β-globin poly(A) signal: rabbit β-globin polyadenylation signal (Gil and Proudfoot, 1987)
   3626..3642    -  protein_bind   lac operator: The lac repressor binds to the lac operator to inhibit transcription in E. coli. This inhibition can be relieved by adding lactose or isopropyl-β-D-thiogalactopyranoside (IPTG). lac repressor encoded by lacI
   3650..3680    -  promoter       lac promoter: promoter for the E. coli lac operon
   3695..3716    -  protein_bind   CAP binding site: CAP binding activates transcription in the presence of cAMP. E. coli catabolite activator protein
   3729..3821    -  CDS            lacI (fragment): lac repressor; lacI; The lac repressor binds to the lac operator to inhibit transcription in E. coli. This inhibition can be relieved by adding lactose or isopropyl-β-D-thiogalactopyranoside (IPTG).
   4004..4592    -  rep_origin     ori: high-copy-number ColE1/pMB1/pBR322/pUC origin of replication
   4763..5623    -  CDS            AmpR: β-lactamase; bla; confers resistance to ampicillin, carbenicillin, and related antibiotics
   5624..5728    -  promoter       AmpR promoter: bla
   5781..6209    -  rep_origin     f1 ori (sequence partly withheld): f1 bacteriophage origin of replication; arrow indicates direction of (+) strand synthesis
   6214..6369    -  CDS            lacZα (fragment): LacZα fragment of β-galactosidase; lacZ fragment
   6377..6395    +  promoter       T7 promoter: promoter for bacteriophage T7 RNA polymerase
   6404..14      +  misc_feature   MCS (fragment) (across the origin): pBluescript multiple cloning site
