[The description below was written by a language model from this plasmid's Addgene catalogue record and pLannotate feature annotations shown in this document.]
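Description:
pCF160_VSV-G is a 6.4 kb mammalian expression plasmid built on the pCF160 backbone that supplies the vesicular stomatitis virus G glycoprotein (annotated as the Indiana strain) as an envelope protein for producing virus-like particles. It is maintained in E. coli through a high-copy ColE1/pUC-type origin and selected with ampicillin via the β-lactamase gene and its native promoter. The backbone shows pBluescript-style remnants: an f1 phage origin, a T7 promoter, part of the multiple cloning site, fragments of lacZα and lacI, and the lac promoter/operator with its CAP binding site. None of these has a stated role in the construct's use.

The expression cassette starts with the human cytomegalovirus immediate early enhancer and promoter. A rabbit β-globin intron follows, placed upstream of the coding sequence, an arrangement that generally improves mRNA processing and expression in mammalian cells. The VSV-G open reading frame comes next and is terminated by a rabbit β-globin polyadenylation signal. The short HBB fragment annotated between the coding sequence and the poly(A) signal most likely reflects residual β-globin exon sequence in the 3′ untranslated region rather than a separately expressed product. No tags, reporters or mammalian selection markers are annotated, which fits transient transfection.

According to the record, the plasmid is used to express VSV-G env for VLP production. It would be co-transfected into producer cells alongside plasmids encoding the other particle components and cargo, which are not part of this construct. VSV-G pseudotyping confers broad tropism and mediates entry into target cells. The associated publication concerns CRISPR repair outcomes in nondividing human cells, suggesting the particles serve to deliver genome-editing reagents, though the record does not describe the cargo.
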