Addgene plasmid #225963: pCF160_VSV-G
Purpose: CMV-Intron-VSVG (env protein). Expresses VSV-G env for VLP production.
Depositing lab: Christof Fellmann. Depositing organization: J. David Gladstone Institutes. Publication: Characterizing and controlling CRISPR repair outcomes in nondividing human cells. Ramadoss GN, Namaganda SJ, Kumar MM, Hamilton JR, Sharma R, Chow KG, Workley LA, Macklin BL, Sun M, Ha AS, Liu JC, Fellmann C, Watry HL, Dierks PH, Bose RS, Jin J, Perez BS, Sandoval Espinoza CR, Matia MP, Lu SH, Judge LM, Shy BR, Nussenzweig A, Adamson B, Murthy N, Doudna JA, Kampmann M, Conklin BR. Nat Commun. 2025 Nov 17;16(1):9883. doi: 10.1038/s41467-025-66058-3. PubMed 41249169.
Backbone
  Vector backbone: pCF160
  Vector type: Mammalian Expression
Growth in bacteria
  Bacterial resistance: Ampicillin, 100 μg/mL
  Growth temperature: 37°C
  Growth strain: DH5alpha
  Copy number: Unknown
Gene/Insert
  Gene/Insert name: CMV-Intron-VSVG (env protein)
  Species: Vesicular stomatitis virus glycoprotein G, env protein VSV-G
Terms and licenses: Academic/Nonprofit Terms; Industry Terms: Not Available to Industry
Depositor comments: Please visit https://doi.org/10.1101/2024.06.25.600517 for bioRxiv preprint.
How to cite: pCF160_VSV-G was a gift from Christof Fellmann (Addgene plasmid # 225963 ; http://n2t.net/addgene:225963 ; RRID:Addgene_225963)
